>Addgene plasmid #72184 | Unc5d.y-Fc-His | depositor full sequence | sequence record 131370 | Full Sequence
GTCGAGGTCTCGACGGTATCGATTGACATTGATTATTGACTAGCTAGTTATTAATAGTAATCAATTACGG
GGTCATTAGTTCATAGCCCATATATGGAGTTCCGCGTTACATAACTTACGGTAAATGGCCCGCCTGGCTG
ACCGCCCAACGACCCCCGCCCATTGACGTCAATAATGACGTATGTTCCCATAGTAACGCCAATAGGGACT
TTCCATTGACGTCAATGGGTGGAGTATTTACGGTAAACTGCCCACTTGGCAGTACATCAAGTGTATCATA
TGCCAAGTCCGCCCCCTATTGACGTCAATGACGGTAAATGGCCCGCCTGGCATTATGCCCAGTACATGAC
CTTACGGGACTTTCCTACTTGGCAGTACATCTACGTATTAGTCATCGCTATTACCATGGTGATGCGGTTT
TGGCAGTACACCAATGGGCGTGGATAGCGGTTTGACTCACGGGGATTTCCAAGTCTCCACCCCATTGACG
TCAATGGGAGTTTGTTTTGGCACCAAAATCAACGGGACTTTCCAAAATGTCGTAATAACCCCGCCCCGTT
GACGCAAATGGGCGGTAGGCGTGTACGGTGGGAGGTCTATATAAGCAGAGCTCGTTTAGTGAACCGTCAG
ATCGCCTGGAGACGCCATCCACGCTGTTTTGACCTCCATAGAAGACACCGGGACCGATCCAGCCTCCGCG
GCCGGGAACGGTGCATTGGAACGCGGATTCCCCGTGCCAAGAGTGACGTAAGTACCGCCTATAGACTCTA
TAGGCACACCCCTTTGGCTCTTATGCATGCTATACTGTTTTTGGCTTGGGGCCTATACACCCCCGCTTCC
ATATGCTATAGGTGATGGTATAGCTTAGCCTATAGGTGTGGGTTATTGACCATTATTGACCACTCCCCTA
TTGGTGACGATACTTTCCATTACTAATCCATAACATGGCTCTTTGCCACAACTATCTCTATTGGCTATAT
GCCAATACTCTGTCCTTCAGAGACTGACACGGACTCTGTATTTTTACAGGATGGGGTCCCATTTATTATT
TACAAATTCACATATACAACAACGCCGTCCCCCGTGCCCGCAGTTTTTATTAAACATAGCGTGGGATCTC
CACGCGAATCTCGGGTACGTGTTCCGGACATGGGCTCTTCTCCGGTAGCGGCGGAGCTTCCACATCCGAG
CCCTGGTCCCATGCCTCCAGCGGCTCATGGTCGCTCGGCAGCTCCTTGCTCCTAACAGTGGAGGCCAGAC
TTAGGCACAGCACAATGCCCACCACCACCAGTGTGCCGCACAAGGCCGTGGCGGTAGGGTATGTGTCTGA
AAATGAGCTCGGAGATTGGGCTCGCACCGCTGACGCAGATGGAAGACTTAAGGCAGCGGCAGAAGAAGAT
GCAGGCAGCTGAGTTGTTGTATTCTGATAAGAGTCAGAGGTAACTCCCGTTGCGGTGCTGTTAACGGTGG
AGGGCAGTGTAGTCTGAGCAGTACTCGTTGCTGCCGCGCGCGCCACCAGACATAATAGCTGACAGACTAA
CAGACTGTTCCTTTCCATGGGTCTTTTCTGCAGAAGCTTGAATTCTCGAGGATCCGCGGCCGCGCCACCA
TGGGGACAGGGGCTGCAGACGGCAGCCGCGGGGCGCGCCGGTGGCTCCCATGGCTAGGACTCTTTTTCTG
GGCGGCGGGGGCTGCGGCTGCCCGAGGAGCCGATGGCAGTGAAATTCTTCCCGACTCTATCCCATCTGCC
CCTGGAACGCTGCCTCATTTCATCGAGGAGCCCGAAGATGCATACATCATCAAGAGCAACCCGATTGCAC
TCAGGTGCAAAGCAAGGCCAGCCATGCAGATCTTCTTCAAATGCAATGGGGAGTGGGTCCATCAGAATGA
ACATGTGTCCGAGGAGAGCCTGGATGAGAGCTCAGGCTTGAAGGTCCGGGAAGTGTTTATCAATGTCACC
AGGCAGCAAGTGGAGGACTTCCATGGGCCAGAGGACTACTGGTGCCAGTGTGTAGCGTGGAGCCACCTGG
GAACGTCCAAGAGTAGGAAGGCATCTGTGCGCATAGCCTATTTACGGAAAAACTTTGAACAAGATCCACA
AGGCAGGGAGGTTCCTATTGAAGGCATGATCGTGCTGCATTGTCGCCCGCCAGAGGGAGTTCCAGCAGCA
GAGGTGGAATGGCTGAAAAATGAGGAGCCCATCGACTCCGAACAGGATGAGAACATTGACACCAGGGCTG
ACCATAACTTGATCATCAGACAGGCCCGGCTGTCAGACTCAGGGAATTACACCTGTATGGCAGCCAACAT
CGTGGCCAAGAGGAGGAGCCTCTCAGCAACTGTGGTGGTCTACGTGGATGGCAGCTGGGAAGTGTGGAGT
GAATGGTCAGTCTGCAGCCCAGAGTGTGAACATCTTCGTATCCGTGAGTGCACAGCTCCACCCCCAAGAA
ATGGGGGCAAGTTCTGTGAAGGTCTCAGCCAGGAATCTGAAAACTGCACAGATGGTCTCTGCATTCTAGG
ATGGAGTAGGAGAGGCATTGAGAATGCCAGCACTAGTGACAAAACTCACACATGCCCACCGTGCCCAGCA
CCTGAACTCCTGGGGGGACCGTCAGTCTTCCTCTTCCCCCCAAAACCCAAGGACACCCTCATGATCTCCC
GGACCCCTGAGGTCACATGCGTGGTGGTGGACGTGAGCCACGAAGACCCTGAGGTCAAGTTCAACTGGTA
CGTGGACGGCGTGGAGGTGCATAATGCCAAGACAAAGCCGCGGGAGGAGCAGTACAACAGCACGTACCGT
GTGGTCAGCGTCCTCACCGTCCTGCACCAGGACTGGCTGAATGGCAAGGAGTACAAGTGCAAGGTCTCCA
ACAAAGCCCTCCCAGCCCCCATCGAGAAAACCATCTCCAAAGCCAAAGGGCAGCCCCGAGAACCACAGGT
GTATACCCTGCCCCCATCCCGGGATGAGCTGACCAAGAACCAGGTCAGCCTGACCTGCCTGGTCAAAGGC
TTCTATCCCAGCGACATCGCCGTGGAGTGGGAGAGCAATGGGCAGCCGGAGAACAACTACAAGACCACGC
CTCCCGTGCTGGACTCCGACGGCTCCTTCTTCCTCTACAGCAAGCTCACCGTGGACAAGAGCAGGTGGCA
GCAGGGGAACGTCTTCTCATGCTCCGTGATGCATGAGGCTCTGCACAACCACTACACGCAGAAGAGCCTC
TCCCTGTCTCCGGGTAAAGGCGGCCATCATCACCATCACCATTAATCTAGAGATCTTATTAAAGCAGAAC
TTGTTTATTGCAGCTTATAATGGTTACAAATAAAGCAATAGCATCACAAATTTCACAAATAAAGCATTTT
TTTCACTGCATTCTAGTTGTGGTTTGTCCAAACTCATCAATGTATCTTATCATGTCTGGTCGACTCTAGC
TAGACTCTTCCGCTTCCTCGCTCACTGACTCGCTGCGCTCGGTCGTTCGGCTGCGGCGAGCGGTATCAGC
TCACTCAAAGGCGGTAATACGGTTATCCACAGAATCAGGGGATAACGCAGGAAAGAACATGTGAGCAAAA
GGCCAGCAAAAGGCCAGGAACCGTAAAAAGGCCGCGTTGCTGGCGTTTTTCCATAGGCTCCGCCCCCCTG
ACGAGCATCACAAAAATCGACGCTCAAGTCAGAGGTGGCGAAACCCGACAGGACTATAAAGATACCAGGC
GTTTCCCCCTGGAAGCTCCCTCGTGCGCTCTCCTGTTCCGACCCTGCCGCTTACCGGATACCTGTCCGCC
TTTCTCCCTTCGGGAAGCGTGGCGCTTTCTCATAGCTCACGCTGTAGGTATCTCAGTTCGGTGTAGGTCG
TTCGCTCCAAGCTGGGCTGTGTGCACGAACCCCCCGTTCAGCCCGACCGCTGCGCCTTATCCGGTAACTA
TCGTCTTGAGTCCAACCCGGTAAGACACGACTTATCGCCACTGGCAGCAGCCACTGGTAACAGGATTAGC
AGAGCGAGGTATGTAGGCGGTGCTACAGAGTTCTTGAAGTGGTGGCCTAACTACGGCTACACTAGAAGAA
CAGTATTTGGTATCTGCGCTCTGCTGAAGCCAGTTACCTTCGGAAAAAGAGTTGGTAGCTCTTGATCCGG
CAAACAAACCACCGCTGGTAGCGGTGGTTTTTTTGTTTGCAAGCAGCAGATTACGCGCAGAAAAAAAGGA
TCTCAAGAAGATCCTTTGATCTTTTCTACGGGGTCTGACGCTCAGTGGAACGAAAACTCACGTTAAGGGA
TTTTGGTCATGAGATTATCAAAAAGGATCTTCACCTAGATCCTTTTAAATTAAAAATGAAGTTTTAAATC
AATCTAAAGTATATATGAGTAAACTTGGTCTGACAGTTACCAATGCTTAATCAGTGAGGCACCTATCTCA
GCGATCTGTCTATTTCGTTCATCCATAGTTGCCTGACTCCCCGTCGTGTAGATAACTACGATACGGGAGG
GCTTACCATCTGGCCCCAGTGCTGCAATGATACCGCGAGACCCACGCTCACCGGCTCCAGATTTATCAGC
AATAAACCAGCCAGCCGGAAGGGCCGAGCGCAGAAGTGGTCCTGCAACTTTATCCGCCTCCATCCAGTCT
ATTAATTGTTGCCGGGAAGCTAGAGTAAGTAGTTCGCCAGTTAATAGTTTGCGCAACGTTGTTGCCATTG
CTACAGGCATCGTGGTGTCACGCTCGTCGTTTGGTATGGCTTCATTCAGCTCCGGTTCCCAACGATCAAG
GCGAGTTACATGATCCCCCATGTTGTGCAAAAAAGCGGTTAGCTCCTTCGGTCCTCCGATCGTTGTCAGA
AGTAAGTTGGCCGCAGTGTTATCACTCATGGTTATGGCAGCACTGCATAATTCTCTTACTGTCATGCCAT
CCGTAAGATGCTTTTCTGTGACTGGTGAGTACTCAACCAAGTCATTCTGAGAATAGTGTATGCGGCGACC
GAGTTGCTCTTGCCCGGCGTCAATACGGGATAATACCGCGCCACATAGCAGAACTTTAAAAGTGCTCATC
ATTGGAAAACGTTCTTCGGGGCGAAAACTCTCAAGGATCTTACCGCTGTTGAGATCCAGTTCGATGTAAC
CCACTCGTGCACCCAACTGATCTTCAGCATCTTTTACTTTCACCAGCGTTTCTGGGTGAGCAAAAACAGG
AAGGCAAAATGCCGCAAAAAAGGGAATAAGGGCGACACGGAAATGTTGAATACTCATACTCTTCCTTTTT
CAATATTATTGAAGCATTTATCAGGGTTATTGTCTCATGAGCGGATACATATTTGAATGTATTTAGAAAA
ATAAACAAATAGGGGTTCCGCGCACATTTCCCCGAAAAGTGCCACCTGACGTCTAAGAAACCATTATTAT
CATGACATTAACCTATAAAAATAGGCGTATCACGAGGCCCTTTCGTCTCGCGCGTTTCGGTGATGACGGT
GAAAACCTCTGACACATGCAGCTCCCGGAGGAATGTGTGTCAGTTAGGGTGTGGAAAGTCCCCAGGCTCC
CCAGGCAGGCAGAAGTATGCAAAGCATGCATCTCAATTAGTCAGCAACCAGGTGTGGAAAGTCCCCAGGC
TCCCCAGCAGGCAGAAGTATGCAAAGCATGCATCTCAATTAGTCAGCAACCATAGTCCCGCCCCTAACTC
CGCCCATCCCGCCCCTAACTCCGCCCAGTTCCGCCCATTCTCCGCCCCATGGCTGACTAATTTTTTTTAT
TTATGCAGAGGCCGAGGCCGCCTCTGCCTCTGAGCTATTCCAGAAGTAGTGAGGAGGCTTTTTTGGAGGC
CTAGGCTTTTGCAAAAAGCTCCCGGGAGCTTGTATATCCATTTTCGTCCCGGAGACGGTCACAGCTTGTC
TGTAAGCGGATGCCGGGAGCAGACAAGCCCGTCAGGGCGCGTCAGCGGGTGTTGGCGGGTGTCGGGGCTG
GCTTAACTATGCGGCATCAGAGCAGATTGTACTGAGAGTGCACCATATGCGGTGTGAAATACCGCACAGA
TGCGTAAGGAGAAAATACCGCATCAGGAAATTGTAAGCGTTAATATTTTGTTAAAATTCGCGTTAAATTT
TTGTTAAATCAGCTCATTTTTTAACCAATAGGCCGAAATCGGCAAAATCCCTTATAAATCAAAAGAATAG
ACCGAGATAGGGT
[37 nt withheld, positions 6174-6210]
AAAGAACGTGGACTCCAACGTCAAAGG
[49 nt withheld, positions 6238-6286]
T
[91 nt withheld, positions 6288-6378]
G
[124 nt withheld, positions 6380-6503]
CCATTCGCCATTCAGGCTGCGCAACTGTTGGGAAGGGCGATCGGTGCGGGCCTCTTCGCTATTACGCCAG
CTGGCGAAAGGGGGATGTGCTGCAAGGCGATTAAGTTGGGTAACGCCAGGGTTTTCCCAGTCACGACGTT
GTAAAACGACGGCCAGTGAATT
Features (pLannotate 1.2.2; 14 found; start..end, strand, type, name):
     25..408     +  enhancer       CMV enhancer: human cytomegalovirus immediate early enhancer
    410..609     +  promoter       CMV promoter: human cytomegalovirus (CMV) immediate early promoter
    748..1573    +  intron         CMV intron A: human cytomegalovirus intron A (Chapman et al., 1991)
   1610..2551    +  CDS            Unc5d (fragment): UNC5D_MOUSE - Also known as Unc5h4. Experimental evidence at protein level: Swiss-Prot protein existence level 1. Receptor for the netrin NTN4 that promotes neuronal cell survival (PubMed:21216843). Plays a role in cell-cell adhesion and cell guidance. Receptor for netrin involved in cell migration (By similarity). Plays a role in the regulation of neuronal cell migration in the developing brain via its interaction with FLRT2 (PubMed:21673655). Plays a role in axon guidance by mediating axon repulsion of neuronal growth cones in the developing nervous system upon ligand binding (PubMed:2167365
   2558..3238    +  CDS            IGHG1 (fragment): IGHG1_HUMAN - Experimental evidence at protein level: Swiss-Prot protein existence level 1. Constant region of immunoglobulin heavy chains. Immunoglobulins, also known as antibodies, are membrane-bound or secreted glycoproteins produced by B lymphocytes. In the recognition phase of humoral immunity, the membrane-bound immunoglobulins serve as receptors which, upon binding of a specific antigen, trigger the clonal expansion and differentiation of B lymphocytes into immunoglobulins- secreting plasma cells. Secreted immunoglobulins mediate the effector phase of humoral immunity, which results in
   3288..3409    +  polyA_signal   SV40 poly(A) signal: SV40 polyadenylation signal
   3618..4206    -  rep_origin     ori: high-copy-number ColE1/pMB1/pBR322/pUC origin of replication
   4377..5237    -  CDS            AmpR: β-lactamase; bla; confers resistance to ampicillin, carbenicillin, and related antibiotics
   5238..5342    -  promoter       AmpR promoter: bla
   5437..5472    +  CDS            rop (fragment): Rop protein, which maintains plasmids at low copy number; rop
   5495..5825    +  promoter       SV40 promoter: SV40 enhancer and early promoter
   5948..6047    +  misc_feature   bom (fragment): basis of mobility region from pBR322
   6075..6503    -  rep_origin     f1 ori (sequence partly withheld): f1 bacteriophage origin of replication; arrow indicates direction of (+) strand synthesis
   6507..6664    -  CDS            lacZα (fragment): LacZα fragment of β-galactosidase; lacZ fragment
