[The description below was written by a language model from this plasmid's Addgene catalogue record and pLannotate feature annotations shown in this document.]
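Description:
Unc5d.y-Fc-His is a mammalian expression plasmid built on the pCMVi-SV40ori backbone that produces the extracellular region of mouse Unc5D, isoform y, as a soluble fusion protein. It is propagated in E. coli as a high-copy plasmid through a ColE1/pUC-type origin and selected with ampicillin via the β-lactamase gene. The backbone also carries an f1 phage origin and short remnants of rop, bom and lacZα that appear to be cloning leftovers with no functional role. An SV40 enhancer/early promoter region, which contains the SV40 origin referred to in the backbone name, would allow episomal amplification in cells expressing large T antigen.

The expression cassette is driven by the human CMV immediate-early enhancer and promoter, followed by CMV intron A, which generally boosts transcript processing and expression. Downstream, the 942 bp Unc5d ectodomain fragment sits between retained NotI and SpeI sites. It is joined in frame at its C terminus to a backbone-encoded human IgG1 Fc region, followed according to the record by a 6X histidine tag, although the feature table does not annotate the tag separately. An SV40 polyadenylation signal terminates the transcript. The depositor notes that isoform y lacks exons 6 and 8.

The Fc portion typically dimerises the ectodomain and permits capture or detection with Fc-binding reagents, while the His tag allows metal-affinity purification. The associated work was an extracellular biochemical interaction screen that identified FLRT and Unc5 proteins as mediators of neuronal subtype recognition in the retina, which is consistent with using this construct to make recombinant protein for receptor–ligand binding assays.
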