Addgene plasmid #72184: Unc5d.y-Fc-His
Purpose: Expresses the extracellular region of the Unc5D, isoform y protein, C-terminally fused to the Fc region of human IgG1 + 6X histidine tag.
Depositing lab: Woj Wojtowicz. Depositing organization: University of California, Berkeley. Publication: An extracellular biochemical screen reveals that FLRTs and Unc5s mediate neuronal subtype recognition in the retina. Visser JJ, Cheng Y, Perry SC, Chastain AB, Parsa B, Masri SS, Ray TA, Kay JN, Wojtowicz WM. Elife. 2015 Dec 3;4. pii: e08149. doi: 10.7554/eLife.08149. PubMed 26633812.
Backbone
  Vector backbone: pCMVi-SV40ori
  Vector type: Mammalian Expression
Growth in bacteria
  Bacterial resistance: Ampicillin, 100 μg/mL
  Growth temperature: 37°C
  Growth strain: DH5alpha
  Copy number: High Copy
Gene/Insert
  Gene/Insert name: Unc5d.y (alt names: Unc5D, isoform y; Unc5h4; NCBI gene ID 210801)
  Species: M. musculus (mouse)
  Insert size (bp): 942
  Entrez Gene: Unc5d (a.k.a. D930029E11Rik, Unc5h4, mKIAA1777)
  Promoter: CMV
  Tag / fusion protein: Fc-His (C terminal on backbone)
  Cloning method: Restriction Enzyme; 5′ cloning site NotI (not destroyed); 3′ cloning site SpeI (not destroyed)
  Sequencing primers: 5′ GTCAGAGGTAACTCCCGTTGC; 3′ ATCATGAGGGTGTCCTTG
Terms and licenses: Academic/Nonprofit Terms; Industry Terms: Not Available to Industry
Depositor comments: Unc5d.y is missing exons 6 and 8.
How to cite: Unc5d.y-Fc-His was a gift from Woj Wojtowicz (Addgene plasmid # 72184 ; http://n2t.net/addgene:72184 ; RRID:Addgene_72184)
