>Addgene plasmid #72184 | Unc5d.y-Fc-His | addgene partial sequence | sequence record 135454 | pMRB101-F 5'-aagatgcaggcagctgagtt-3'
CGTTGCGGTGCTGTTAACGGTGGAGGGCAGTGTAGTCTGAGCAGTACTCGTTGCTGCCGCGCGCGCCACC
AGACATAATAGCTGACAGACTAACAGACTGTTCCTTTCCATGGGTCTTTTCTGCAGAAGCTTGAATTCTC
GAGGATCCGCGGCCGCGCCACCATGGGGACAGGGGCTGCAGACGGCAGCCGCGGGGCGCGCCGGTGGCTC
CCATGGCTAGGACTCTTTTTCTGGGCGGCGGGGGCTGCGGCTGCCCGAGGAGCCGATGGCAGTGAAATTC
TTCCCGACTCTATCCCATCTGCCCCTGGAACGCTGCCTCATTTCATCGAGGAGCCCGAAGATGCATACAT
CATCAAGAGCAACCCGATTGCACTCAGGTGCAAAGCAAGGCCAGCCATGCAGATCTTCTTCAAATGCAAT
GGGGAGTGGGTCCATCAGAATGAACATGTGTCCGAGGAGAGCCTGGATGAGAGCTCAGGCTTGAAGGTCC
GGGAAGTGTTTATCAATGTCACCAGGCAGCAAGTGGAGGACTTCCATGGGCCAGAGGACTACTGGTGCCA
GTGTGTAGCGTGGAGCCACCTGGGAACGTCCAAGAGTAGGAAGGCATCTGTGCGCATAGCCTATTTACGG
AAAAACTTTGAACAAGATCCACAAGGCAGGGAGGTTCCTATTGAAGGCATGATCGTGCTGCATTGTCGCC
CGCCAGAGGGAGTTCCAGCAGCAGAGGTGGAATGGCTGAAAAATGAGGAGCCCATCGACTCCGAACAGGA
TGAGAACATTGACACCAGGGCTGACCATAACTTGATCATCAGACAGGCC
