>Addgene plasmid #72184 | Unc5d.y-Fc-His | addgene partial sequence | sequence record 137833 | SV40pA-R 5'-GAAATTTGTGATGCTATTGC-3'
ATAAGATCTCTAGATTAATGGTGATGGTGATGATGGCCGCCTTTACCCGGAGACAGGGAGAGGCTCTTCT
GCGTGTAGTGGTTGTGCAGAGCCTCATGCATCACGGAGCATGAGAAGACGTTCCCCTGCTGCCACCTGCT
CTTGTCCACGGTGAGCTTGCTGTAGAGGAAGAAGGAGCCGTCGGAGTCCAGCACGGGAGGCGTGGTCTTG
TAGTTGTTCTCCGGCTGCCCATTGCTCTCCCACTCCACGGCGATGTCGCTGGGATAGAAGCCTTTGACCA
GGCAGGTCAGGCTGACCTGGTTCTTGGTCAGCTCATCCCGGGATGGGGGCAGGGTATACACCTGTGGTTC
TCGGGGCTGCCCTTTGGCTTTGGAGATGGTTTTCTCGATGGGGGCTGGGAGGGCTTTGTTGGAGACCTTG
CACTTGTACTCCTTGCCATTCAGCCAGTCCTGGTGCAGGACGGTGAGGACGCTGACCACACGGTACGTGC
TGTTGTACTGCTCCTCCCGCGGCTTTGTCTTGGCATTATGCACCTCCACGCCGTCCACGTACCAGTTGAA
CTTGACCTCAGGGTCTTCGTGGCTCACGTCCACCACCACGCATGTGACCTCAGGGGTCCGGGAGATCATG
AGGGTGTCCTTGGGTTTTGGGGGGAAGAGGAAGACTGACGGTCCCC
